>Addgene plasmid #154184 | pCAG-OSF-PP-squirrel-monkey-retroCHMP3 | addgene full sequence | sequence record 308967 | Addgene NGS Result
GTCGACATTGATTATTGACTAGTTATTAATAGTAATCAATTACGGGGTCATTAGTTCATAGCCCATATAT
GGAGTTCCGCGTTACATAACTTACGGTAAATGGCCCGCCTGGCTGACCGCCCAACGACCCCCGCCCATTG
ACGTCAATAATGACGTATGTTCCCATAGTAACGCCAATAGGGACTTTCCATTGACGTCAATGGGTGGAGT
ATTTACGGTAAACTGCCCACTTGGCAGTACATCAAGTGTATCATATGCCAAGTACGCCCCCTATTGACGT
CAATGACGGTAAATGGCCCGCCTGGCATTATGCCCAGTACATGACCTTATGGGACTTTCCTACTTGGCAG
TACATCTACGTATTAGTCATCGCTATTACCATGGTCGAGGTGAGCCCCACGTTCTGCTTCACTCTCCCCA
TCTCCCCCCCCTCCCCACCCCCAATTTTGTATTTATTTATTTTTTAATTATTTTGTGCAGCGATGGGGGC
GGGGGGGGGGGGGGGGCGCGCGCCRGGGGGGGGGGGGGGGGGSGGGGGGSGGGGSGGGGSGRGGCGGAGA
GGTGCGGCGGCAGCCAATCAGAGCGGCGCGCTCCGAAAGTTTCCTTTTATGGCGAGGCGGCGGCGGCGGC
GGCCCTATAAAAAGCGAAGCGCGCGGCGGGCGGGAGTCGCTGCGCGCTGCCTTCGCCCCGTGCCCCGCTC
CGCCGCCGCCTCGCGCCGCCCGCCCCGGCTCTGACTGACCGCGTTACTCCCACAGGTGAGCGGGCGGGAC
GGCCCTTCTCCTCCGGGCTGTAATTAGCGCTTGGTTTAATGACGGCTTGTTTCTTTTCTGTGGCTGCGTG
AAAGCCTTGAGGGGCTCCGGGAGGGCCCTTTGTGCGGGGGGAGCGGCTCGGGGGGTGCGTGCGTGTGTGT
GTGCGTGGGGAGCGCCGCGTGCGGCTCCGCGCTGCCCGGCGGCTGTGAGCGCTGCGGGCGCGGCGCGGGG
CTTTGTGCGCTCCGCAGTGTGCGCGAGGGGAGCGCGGCCGGGGGCGGTGCCCCGCGGTGCGGGGGGGGCT
GCGAGGGGAACAAAGGCTGCGTGCGGGGTGTGTGCGTGGGGGGGTGAGCAGGGGGTGTGGGCGCGTCGGT
CGGGCTGCAACCCCCCCTGCACCCCCCTCCCCGAGTTGCTGAGCACGGCCCGGCTTCGGGTGCGGGGCTC
CGTACGGGGCGTGGCGCGGGGCTCGCCGTGCCGGGCGGGGGGTGGCGGCAGGTGGGGGTGCCGGGCGGGG
CGGGGCCGCCTCGGGCCGGGGRGGGCTCGGGGGAGGGGCGCGGCGGCCCCCGGAGCGCCGGCGGCTGTCG
AGGCGCGGCGAGCCGCAGCCATTGCCTTTTATGGTAATCGTGCGAGAGGGCGCAGGGACTTCCTTTGTCC
CAAATCTGTGCGGAGCCGAAATCTGGGAGGCGCCGCCGCACCCCCTCTAGCGGGCGCGGGGCGAAGCGGT
GCGGCGCCGGCAGGAAGGAAATGGGCGGGGAGGGCCTTCGTGCGTCGCCGCGCCGCCGTCCCCTTCTCCC
TCTCCAGCCTCGGGGCTGTCCGCGGGGGGACGGCTGCCTTCGGGGGGGACGGGGCAGGGCGGGGTTCGGC
TTCTGGCGTGTGACCGGCGGCTCTAGAGCCTCTGCTAACCATGTTCATGCCTTCTTCTTTTTCCTACAGC
TCCTGGGCAACGTGCTGGTTATTGTGCTGTCTCATCATTTTGGCAAAGAATTCCTCGATCGACGGTATCG
ATGCCACCATGGCTAGCTGGAGCCACCCGCAGTTCGAGAAAGGTGGAGGTGCCCGAGGTGGATCGGGAGG
TGGATCGTGGAGCCACCCGCAGTTCGAAAAAGGATTCGATTACAAGGATGACGATGACAAGGGCACAAGA
TCTCTGGAAGTCCTGTTCCAGGGCCCGGGTACCATGGGACTCTTGGTTAAAACCCAGGAGAAGCCACCAA
AAGAACTGGTCAATGAATGGTCATTGAAGATAAGAAAGGAAATGAGAGTTGTTGACAGGCAAATACGGGA
TATCCAAAGAGAAGAAGAAAAAGTGAAACGATCTGTGAAAGAAGCAGTCAAGAAGGGCCAGAAGGATGTC
TGCACAGTTCTGGCCAGGGAGATGATCCGGTCAGGGACGGCTGTGAGCAAGCTGTATGAATCCAAAGCGC
ACCTGGACTCGGTGCTCACGGGGATGAGGAACCAGTTGGCGGTCTTGCGAGGGGCTGGTTCCCTGCAGAA
GAGTGCAGAAGTGACGAGGGCTGTGCAAAGTCTTGTGAAGGTTCCAGAAATTCAGGCCACCATGAGGGAG
CTGTCCAAAGAAATGACGAAGGCTGGGATCATAGAGGAGATGTTAGAGGACACTTTCGAAAGCATGGACG
ATCGGGAATGAATCTTAATTAATTAACTCGAGGAATTCACTCCTCAGGTGCAGGCTGCCTATCAGAAGGT
GGTGGCTGGTGTGGCCAATGCCCTGGCTCACAAATACCACTGAGATCTTTTTCCCTCTGCCAAAAATTAT
GGGGACATCATGAAGCCCCTTGAGCATCTGACTTCTGGCTAATAAAGGAAATTTATTTTCATTGCAATAG
TGTGTTGGAATTTTTTGTGTCTCTCACTCGGAAGGACATATGGGAGGGCAAATCATTTAAAACATCAGAA
TGAGTATTTGGTTTAGAGTTTGGCAACATATGCCCATATGCTGGCTGCCATGAACAAAGGTTGGCTATAA
AGAGGTCATCAGTATATGAAACAGCCCCCTGCTGTCCATTCCTTATTCCATAGAAAAGCCTTGACTTGAG
GTTAGATTTTTTTTATATTTTGTTTTGTGTTATTTTTTTCTTTAACATCCCTAAAATTTTCCTTACATGT
TTTACTAGCCAGATTTTTCCTCCTCTCCTGACTACTCCCAGTCATAGCTGTCCCTCTTCTCTTATGGAGA
TCCCTCGACCTGCAGCCCAAGCTTGGCGTAATCATGGTCATAGCTGTTTCCTGTGTGAAATTGTTATCCG
CTCACAATTCCACACAACATACGAGCCGGAAGCATAAAGTGTAAAGCCTGGGGTGCCTAATGAGTGAGCT
AACTCACATTAATTGCGTTGCGCTCACTGCCCGCTTTCCAGTCGGGAAACCTGTCGTGCCAGCGGATCCG
CATCTCAATTAGTCAGCAACCATAGTCCCGCCCCTAACTCCGCCCATCCCGCCCCTAACTCCGCCCAGTT
CCGCCCATTCTCCGCCCCATGGCTGACTAATTTTTTTTATTTATGCAGAGGCCGAGGCCGCCTCGGCCTC
TGAGCTATTCCAGAAGTAGTGAGGAGGCTTTTTTGGAGGCCTAGGCTTTTGCAAAAAGCTAACTTGTTTA
TTGCAGCTTATAATGGTTACAAATAAAGCAATAGCATCACAAATTTCACAAATAAAGCATTTTTTTCACT
GCATTCTAGTTGTGGTTTGTCCAAACTCATCAATGTATCTTATCATGTCTGGATCCGCTGCATTAATGAA
TCGGCCAACGCGCGGGGAGAGGCGGTTTGCGTATTGGGCGCTCTTCCGCTTCCTCGCTCACTGACTCGCT
GCGCTCGGTCGTTCGGCTGCGGCGAGCGGTATCAGCTCACTCAAAGGCGGTAATACGGTTATCCACAGAA
TCAGGGGATAACGCAGGAAAGAACATGTGAGCAAAAGGCCAGCAAAAGGCCAGGAACCGTAAAAAGGCCG
CGTTGCTGGCGTTTTTCCATAGGCTCCGCCCCCCTGACGAGCATCACAAAAATCGACGCTCAAGTCAGAG
GTGGCGAAACCCGACAGGACTATAAAGATACCAGGCGTTTCCCCCTGGAAGCTCCCTCGTGCGCTCTCCT
GTTCCGACCCTGCCGCTTACCGGATACCTGTCCGCCTTTCTCCCTTCGGGAAGCGTGGCGCTTTCTCATA
GCTCACGCTGTAGGTATCTCAGTTCGGTGTAGGTCGTTCGCTCCAAGCTGGGCTGTGTGCACGAACCCCC
CGTTCAGCCCGACCGCTGCGCCTTATCCGGTAACTATCGTCTTGAGTCCAACCCGGTAAGACACGACTTA
TCGCCACTGGCAGCAGCCACTGGTAACAGGATTAGCAGAGCGAGGTATGTAGGCGGTGCTACAGAGTTCT
TGAAGTGGTGGCCTAACTACGGCTACACTAGAAGAACAGTATTTGGTATCTGCGCTCTGCTGAAGCCAGT
TACCTTCGGAAAAAGAGTTGGTAGCTCTTGATCCGGCAAACAAACCACCGCTGGTAGCGGTGGTTTTTTT
GTTTGCAAGCAGCAGATTACGCGCAGAAAAAAAGGATCTCAAGAAGATCCTTTGATCTTTTCTACGGGGT
CTGACGCTCAGTGGAACGAAAACTCACGTTAAGGGATTTTGGTCATGAGATTATCAAAAAGGATCTTCAC
CTAGATCCTTTTAAATTAAAAATGAAGTTTTAAATCAATCTAAAGTATATATGAGTAAACTTGGTCTGAC
AGTTACCAATGCTTAATCAGTGAGGCACCTATCTCAGCGATCTGTCTATTTCGTTCATCCATAGTTGCCT
GACTCCCCGTCGTGTAGATAACTACGATACGGGAGGGCTTACCATCTGGCCCCAGTGCTGCAATGATACC
GCGAGACCCACGCTCACCGGCTCCAGATTTATCAGCAATAAACCAGCCAGCCGGAAGGGCCGAGCGCAGA
AGTGGTCCTGCAACTTTATCCGCCTCCATCCAGTCTATTAATTGTTGCCGGGAAGCTAGAGTAAGTAGTT
CGCCAGTTAATAGTTTGCGCAACGTTGTTGCCATTGCTACAGGCATCGTGGTGTCACGCTCGTCGTTTGG
TATGGCTTCATTCAGCTCCGGTTCCCAACGATCAAGGCGAGTTACATGATCCCCCATGTTGTGCAAAAAA
GCGGTTAGCTCCTTCGGTCCTCCGATCGTTGTCAGAAGTAAGTTGGCCGCAGTGTTATCACTCATGGTTA
TGGCAGCACTGCATAATTCTCTTACTGTCATGCCATCCGTAAGATGCTTTTCTGTGACTGGTGAGTACTC
AACCAAGTCATTCTGAGAATAGTGTATGCGGCGACCGAGTTGCTCTTGCCCGGCGTCAATACGGGATAAT
ACCGCGCCACATAGCAGAACTTTAAAAGTGCTCATCATTGGAAAACGTTCTTCGGGGCGAAAACTCTCAA
GGATCTTACCGCTGTTGAGATCCAGTTCGATGTAACCCACTCGTGCACCCAACTGATCTTCAGCATCTTT
TACTTTCACCAGCGTTTCTGGGTGAGCAAAAACAGGAAGGCAAAATGCCGCAAAAAAGGGAATAAGGGCG
ACACGGAAATGTTGAATACTCATACTCTTCCTTTTTCAATATTATTGAAGCATTTATCAGGGTTATTGTC
TCATGAGCGGATACATATTTGAATGTATTTAGAAAAATAAACAAATAGGGGTTCCGCGCACATTTCCCCG
AAAAGTGCCACCTG
Features (pLannotate 1.2.2; 21 found; start..end, strand, type, name):
      4..383     +  enhancer       CMV enhancer: human cytomegalovirus immediate early enhancer
    385..662     +  promoter       chicken β-actin promoter: No description available
    663..1679    +  intron         chimeric intron: chimera between introns from chicken β-actin and rabbit β-globin
   1677..1733    +  CDS            HBB (fragment): HBB_LEPEU - Experimental evidence at protein level: Swiss-Prot protein existence level 1. Involved in oxygen transport from the lung to the various peripheral tissues. From Lepus europaeus (European hare).
   1768..1787    +  CDS            Strep-Tag II (fragment): peptide that binds Strep-Tactin®, an engineered form of streptavidin
   1828..1850    +  CDS            Strep-Tag II (fragment): peptide that binds Strep-Tactin®, an engineered form of streptavidin
   1858..1881    +  CDS            FLAG: FLAG® epitope tag, followed by an enterokinase cleavage site
   1924..2388    +  CDS            CHMP3 (fragment): CHMP3_HUMAN - Also known as CGI149, NEDF, VPS24. Experimental evidence at protein level: Swiss-Prot protein existence level 1. Probable core component of the endosomal sorting required for transport complex III (ESCRT-III) which is involved in multivesicular bodies (MVBs) formation and sorting of endosomal cargo proteins into MVBs. MVBs contain intraluminal vesicles (ILVs) that are generated by invagination and scission from the limiting membrane of the endosome and mostly are delivered to lysosomes enabling degradation of membrane proteins, such as stimulated growth factor receptors, lysosoma
   2413..2490    +  CDS            HBB (fragment): HBB_PONPY - Experimental evidence at transcript level: Swiss-Prot protein existence level 2. Involved in oxygen transport from the lung to the various peripheral tissues. From Pongo pygmaeus (Bornean orangutan).
   2561..2616    +  polyA_signal   β-globin poly(A) signal: rabbit β-globin polyadenylation signal (Gil and Proudfoot, 1987)
   3001..3017    -  protein_bind   lac operator: The lac repressor binds to the lac operator to inhibit transcription in E. coli. This inhibition can be relieved by adding lactose or isopropyl-β-D-thiogalactopyranoside (IPTG). lac repressor encoded by lacI
   3025..3055    -  promoter       lac promoter: promoter for the E. coli lac operon
   3070..3091    -  protein_bind   CAP binding site: CAP binding activates transcription in the presence of cAMP. E. coli catabolite activator protein
   3104..3143    -  CDS            lacI (fragment): lac repressor; lacI; The lac repressor binds to the lac operator to inhibit transcription in E. coli. This inhibition can be relieved by adding lactose or isopropyl-β-D-thiogalactopyranoside (IPTG).
   3150..3172    +  promoter       SV40 promoter (fragment): SV40 enhancer and early promoter
   3196..3331    +  rep_origin     SV40 ori: SV40 origin of replication
   3351..3485    +  polyA_signal   SV40 poly(A) signal: SV40 polyadenylation signal
   3487..3541    -  CDS            lacI (fragment): lac repressor; lacI; The lac repressor binds to the lac operator to inhibit transcription in E. coli. This inhibition can be relieved by adding lactose or isopropyl-β-D-thiogalactopyranoside (IPTG).
   3724..4312    -  rep_origin     ori: high-copy-number ColE1/pMB1/pBR322/pUC origin of replication
   4483..5343    -  CDS            AmpR: β-lactamase; bla; confers resistance to ampicillin, carbenicillin, and related antibiotics
   5344..5448    -  promoter       AmpR promoter: bla
