[The description below was written by a language model from this plasmid's Addgene catalogue record and pLannotate feature annotations shown in this document.]
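Description:
pCAG-OSF-PP-squirrel-monkey-retroCHMP3 is a 5.5 kb mammalian expression plasmid built by Gibson cloning on the pCAG-OSF-PP backbone. It is maintained in E. coli through a high-copy ColE1/pUC-type origin and selected with ampicillin via the bla gene and its native promoter. The backbone also carries an SV40 origin, which can support episomal replication in cells expressing SV40 large T antigen. An SV40 poly(A) signal and remnants of lac promoter/operator and lacI sequences are also annotated, and these appear to be vector carry-over rather than functional parts of the expression unit.

The payload is driven by the composite CAG promoter, annotated here as the CMV immediate-early enhancer, the chicken β-actin promoter and a chimeric β-actin/β-globin intron, which together give strong constitutive expression in many mammalian cell types. Downstream lies an N-terminal "OSF" tag module, seen in the feature table as two Strep-Tag II motifs followed by a FLAG epitope. The catalogue lists a PreScission protease site after these, which would allow the tags to be removed following affinity purification. The tags are fused to the roughly 0.5 kb squirrel monkey retroCHMP3 coding sequence, which the annotation software recognises as a fragment homologous to human CHMP3, an ESCRT-III component. Transcripts terminate at a rabbit β-globin poly(A) signal, and the short flanking "HBB" hits are most likely β-globin-derived vector sequence rather than expressed fusion parts.

The plasmid is intended for expressing tagged retroCHMP3 in mammalian cells. The associated study reports that retroCHMP3 blocks budding of enveloped viruses without blocking cytokinesis.
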