Addgene plasmid #154184: pCAG-OSF-PP-squirrel-monkey-retroCHMP3
Purpose: expresses squirrel monkey retroCHMP3 in mammalian cells
Depositing lab: Wesley Sundquist. Depositing organization: University of Utah. Publication: RetroCHMP3 blocks budding of enveloped viruses without blocking cytokinesis. Rheinemann L, Downhour DM, Bredbenner K, Mercenne G, Davenport KA, Schmitt PT, Necessary CR, McCullough J, Schmitt AP, Simon SM, Sundquist WI, Elde NC. Cell. 2021 Sep 27. pii: S0092-8674(21)01055-2. doi: 10.1016/j.cell.2021.09.008. PubMed 34597582.
Backbone
  Vector backbone: pCAG-OSF-PP
  Backbone manufacturer: Addgene 154247
  Backbone size w/o insert (bp): 5016
  Total vector size (bp): 5474
  Vector type: Mammalian Expression
Growth in bacteria
  Bacterial resistance: Ampicillin, 100 μg/mL
  Growth temperature: 37°C
  Growth strain: DH5alpha
  Copy number: Unknown
Gene/Insert
  Gene/Insert name: retroCHMP3
  Species: S. sciureus (squirrel monkey)
  Insert size (bp): 495
  Promoter: CAG
  Tag / fusion protein: Strep-Tag II (N terminal on insert); FLAG (N terminal on insert); preScission site (N terminal on insert)
  Cloning method: Gibson Cloning
  Sequencing primers: 5′ TCGGCTTCTGGCGTGTGACC; 3′ TGTCCCCATAATTTTTGGCAGAGG
Terms and licenses: Academic/Nonprofit Terms; Industry Terms: Not Available to Industry
How to cite: pCAG-OSF-PP-squirrel-monkey-retroCHMP3 was a gift from Wesley Sundquist (Addgene plasmid # 154184 ; http://n2t.net/addgene:154184 ; RRID:Addgene_154184)
